>Addgene plasmid #43643 | III-GGGA | depositor partial sequence | sequence record 58908 | III-GGGA sequence 426 bps
CGTCTCGGCTCACCCCAGAGCAGGTCGTGGCAATCGCGAGCAATAACGGCGGAAAACAGGCTTTGGAAAC
GGTGCAGAGGCTCCTTCCAGTGCTGTGCCAAGCGCACGGACTCACCCCAGAGCAGGTCGTGGCAATCGCG
AGCAATAACGGCGGAAAACAGGCTTTGGAAACGGTGCAGAGGCTCCTTCCAGTGCTGTGCCAAGCGCACG
GCCTCACCCCAGAGCAGGTCGTGGCAATCGCGAGCAATAACGGCGGAAAACAGGCTTTGGAAACGGTGCA
GAGGCTCCTTCCAGTGCTGTGCCAAGCGCACGGATTAACCCCAGAGCAGGTCGTGGCAATCGCCTCCAAC
ATTGGCGGGAAACAGGCACTCGAGACTGTCCAGCGCCTGCTTCCCGTGCTGTGCCAAGCGCACGGACTCA
GAGACG
