>Addgene plasmid #43643 | III-GGGA | addgene partial sequence | sequence record 61716 | M13-F20 5'-TGTAAAACGACGGCCAGT-3'
CGATTGGGCCCTCTAGATGCATGCTCGAGCGGCCGCCAGTGTGATGGATATCTGCAGAATTCGCCCTTGC
CGTCCTAGCGCGTCTCGGCTCACCCCAGAGCAGGTCGTGGCAATCGCGAGCAATAACGGCGGAAAACAGG
CTTTGGAAACGGTGCAGAGGCTCCTTCCAGTGCTGTGCCAAGCGCACGGACTCACCCCAGAGCAGGTCGT
GGCAATCGCGAGCAATAACGGCGGAAAACAGGCTTTGGAAACGGTGCAGAGGCTCCTTCCAGTGCTGTGC
CAAGCGCACGGCCTCACCCCAGAGCAGGTCGTGGCAATCGCGAGCAATAACGGCGGAAAACAGGCTTTGG
AAACGGTGCAGAGGCTCCTTCCAGTGCTGTGCCAAGCGCACGGATTAACCCCAGAGCAGGTCGTGGCAAT
CGCCTCCAACATTGGCGGGAAACAGGCACTCGAGACTGTCCAGCGCCTGCTTCCCGTGCTGTGCCAAGCG
CACGGACTCAGAGACGTGGGCACAGGAAAGAAGGGCGAATTCCAGCACACTGGCGGCCGTTACTAGTGGA
TCCGAGCTCGGTACCAAGCTTGATGCATAGCTTGAGTATTCTATAGTGTCACCTAAATAGCTTGGCGTAA
TCATGGTCATAGCTGTTTCCTGTGTGAAATTGTTATCCGCTCACAATTCCACACAACATACGAGCCGGAA
GCATAAAGTGTAAAGCCTGGGGTGCCTAATGAGTGAGCTAACTCACATTAATTGCGTTGCGCTCACTGCC
CGCTTTCCAGTCGGGAAACCTGTCGTGCCAGCTGCATTAATGAATCGGCCAACGCGCGGGGAGAGGCGGT
TTGCGTATTGGGCGCTCTTCCGCTTCCTCGCTCACTGACTCG
