[The description below was written by a language model from this plasmid's Addgene catalogue record.]
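Description:
III-GGGA is a bacterial cloning plasmid built on the commercial pCRII-TOPO backbone (about 4 kb without insert), carrying a 426 bp synthetic insert introduced by TOPO cloning. It is a high-copy plasmid maintained in E. coli, and the record lists dual selection with ampicillin and kanamycin, consistent with the two resistance markers carried by this backbone. The insert can be read from the flanking T7 and M13 reverse priming sites. No feature table is provided, so the detailed layout of the insert and of the backbone elements cannot be confirmed from the record.

The plasmid was deposited in connection with a TALEN genome-editing system developed for generating human stem cell-based disease models. The record does not spell out what the insert encodes. However, the name and size suggest a pre-assembled block of four TAL effector repeat units recognising the bases G-G-G-A, with the "III" prefix probably marking the block's position in an ordered assembly scheme; about 426 bp is roughly what four repeats of around 34 amino acids each would occupy. This reading is an inference, not a stated fact. On that reading, the plasmid would be one member of a library of repeat-module parts that are excised or amplified and joined in a defined order to build a custom DNA-binding array, which is then fused to a nuclease domain in a separate expression vector. The plasmid is classified purely as a cloning vector, with no mammalian promoter, tag or reporter recorded, so it serves as a storage and source construct for the module rather than as an expression construct.
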