Addgene plasmid #43643: III-GGGA
Depositing lab: Chad Cowan & Kiran Musunuru. Depositing organization: Harvard University. Publication: A TALEN Genome-Editing System for Generating Human Stem Cell-Based Disease Models. Ding Q, Lee YK, Schaefer EA, Peters DT, Veres A, Kim K, Kuperwasser N, Motola DL, Meissner TB, Hendriks WT, Trevisan M, Gupta RM, Moisan A, Banks E, Friesen M, Schinzel RT, Xia F, Tang A, Xia Y, Figueroa E, Wann A, Ahfeldt T, Daheron L, Zhang F, Rubin LL, Peng LF, Chung RT, Musunuru K, Cowan CA. Cell Stem Cell. 2012 Dec 12. pii: S1934-5909(12)00645-5. doi: 10.1016/j.stem.2012.11.011. PubMed 23246482.
Backbone
  Vector backbone: pCRII-TOPO
  Backbone manufacturer: Invitrogen
  Backbone size w/o insert (bp): 3973
  Vector type: Bacterial Cloning
Growth in bacteria
  Bacterial resistance: Ampicillin and Kanamycin, 100 & 50 μg/mL
  Growth temperature: 37°C
  Growth strain: Top10
  Copy number: High Copy
Gene/Insert
  Gene/Insert name: III-GGGA
  Species: Synthetic
  Insert size (bp): 426
  Cloning method: TOPO Cloning
  Sequencing primers: 5′ T7; 3′ M13-rev
Terms and licenses: Academic/Nonprofit Terms; Industry Terms: Not Available to Industry
How to cite: III-GGGA was a gift from Chad Cowan & Kiran Musunuru (Addgene plasmid # 43643 ; http://n2t.net/addgene:43643 ; RRID:Addgene_43643)
